Addgene plasmid #116865: mCherry-FKBP-INPP4BC842A
Purpose: Inactive recruitable PI(3,4)P2 4-phosphatase
Depositing lab: Gerry Hammond. Publication: A high-avidity biosensor reveals plasma membrane PI(3,4)P2 is predominantly a class I PI3K signaling product. Goulden BD, Pacheco J, Dull A, Zewe JP, Deiters A, Hammond GRV. J Cell Biol. 2019 Mar 4;218(3):1066-1079. doi: 10.1083/jcb.201809026. Epub 2018 Dec 27. PubMed 30591513.
Backbone
  Vector backbone: pmCherry-C1
  Total vector size (bp): 7923
  Vector type: Mammalian Expression
  Selectable markers: Neomycin (select with G418)
Growth in bacteria
  Bacterial resistance: Kanamycin, 50 μg/mL
  Growth temperature: 37°C
  Growth strain: DH5alpha
  Copy number: High Copy
Gene/Insert
  Gene/Insert name: INPP4B
  Species: H. sapiens (human)
  Insert size (bp): 2772
  Mutation: catalytic cysteine 842 changed to alanine
  Entrez Gene: INPP4B
  Tag / fusion protein: FKBP12 (N terminal on insert); mCherry (N terminal on insert)
  Cloning method: Gibson Cloning
  Sequencing primers: 5′ CMV-For; 3′ SV40-pArev
Terms and licenses: Academic/Nonprofit Terms; Industry Terms: Not Available to Industry
Depositor comments: Please visit https://www.biorxiv.org/content/early/2018/09/06/410811 for bioRxiv preprint.
How to cite: mCherry-FKBP-INPP4BC842A was a gift from Gerry Hammond (Addgene plasmid # 116865 ; http://n2t.net/addgene:116865 ; RRID:Addgene_116865)
