[The description below was written by a language model from this plasmid's Addgene catalogue record and pLannotate feature annotations shown in this document.]
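Description:
mCherry-FKBP-INPP4BC842A is a 7.9 kb mammalian expression plasmid built on the pmCherry-C1 backbone. It is propagated in E. coli through a high-copy ColE1/pUC-type origin and also carries an f1 phage origin. A single Tn5 NeoR/KanR gene serves both hosts. A bacterial (bla-type) promoter drives it for kanamycin selection, and the SV40 enhancer/early promoter, with an HSV TK polyadenylation signal, drives it for G418 selection in mammalian cells. The short hits annotated as ble, bGH poly(A) and SV40 large T antigen are small fragments and probably reflect backbone remnants rather than functional parts.

The payload is one open reading frame driven by the CMV immediate-early enhancer and promoter and terminated by the SV40 poly(A) signal. It encodes mCherry, then human FKBP12, then the 2,772 bp human INPP4B coding sequence, with the segments joined by short linkers derived from the multiple cloning site. INPP4B removes the 4-phosphate from PI(3,4)P2, but here the catalytic cysteine 842 is changed to alanine, which the record describes as rendering the enzyme inactive. The FKBP12 module makes the fusion "recruitable". Such domains are generally used for chemically induced dimerisation with an FRB-tagged membrane anchor, although the partner construct and the dimeriser are not named in the record. mCherry allows the relocalisation to be followed by fluorescence microscopy.

The construct is best understood as the catalytically dead negative control for acute PI(3,4)P2 depletion experiments, in keeping with the associated study of plasma membrane PI(3,4)P2. The depositor sequence and the repository's NGS sequence are the same length and carry the same features. They differ only in a 60 bp shift of the numbering origin.
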