Features (pLannotate 1.2.2; 18 found; start..end, strand, type, name):
     61..364     +  enhancer       CMV enhancer: human cytomegalovirus immediate early enhancer
    365..568     +  promoter       CMV promoter: human cytomegalovirus (CMV) immediate early promoter
    613..1320    +  CDS            mCherry: mCherry is a basic (constitutively fluorescent) red fluorescent protein published in 2004, derived from Discosoma sp.. It is reported to be a very rapidly-maturing monomer with low acid sensitivity.
   1321..1338    +  misc_feature   MCS (fragment): multiple cloning site
   1379..1701    +  CDS            FKBP (fragment): human FK506-binding protein FKBP12
   1765..1785    +  misc_feature   MCS (fragment): multiple cloning site
   1786..4557    +  CDS            INPP4B: INP4B_HUMAN - Experimental evidence at protein level: Swiss-Prot protein existence level 1. Catalyzes the hydrolysis of the 4-position phosphate of phosphatidylinositol 3,4-bisphosphate, inositol 1,3,4-trisphosphate and inositol 3,4-trisphosphate (PubMed:24070612, PubMed:24591580). Plays a role in the late stages of macropinocytosis by dephosphorylating phosphatidylinositol 3,4-bisphosphate in membrane ruffles (PubMed:24591580). The lipid phosphatase activity is critical for tumor suppressor function. Antagonizes the PI3K-AKT/PKB signaling pathway by dephosphorylating phosphoinositides and the
   4558..4587    +  misc_feature   MCS (fragment): multiple cloning site
   4604..4688    +  CDS            large T antigen (fragment): large T antigen from SV40 (simian virus 40)
   4711..4832    +  polyA_signal   SV40 poly(A) signal: SV40 polyadenylation signal
   4866..5294    -  rep_origin     f1 ori (sequence partly withheld): f1 bacteriophage origin of replication; arrow indicates direction of (+) strand synthesis
   5321..5425    +  promoter       AmpR promoter: bla
   5427..5784    +  promoter       SV40 promoter: SV40 enhancer and early promoter
   5819..6613    +  CDS            NeoR/KanR: aminoglycoside phosphotransferase from Tn5; aph(3')-II (or nptII); confers resistance to neomycin, kanamycin, and G418 (Geneticin®)
   6634..6786    +  CDS            ble (fragment): BLE_KLEPN - Experimental evidence at protein level: Swiss-Prot protein existence level 1. Binding protein with a strong affinity to the bleomycin family of antibiotics. Binds to CL990; an antimitotic-antibiotic compound. From Klebsiella pneumoniae.
   6845..6892    +  polyA_signal   HSV TK poly(A) signal: herpes simplex virus thymidine kinase polyadenylation signal (Cole and Stacy, 1985)
   6983..6999    -  polyA_signal   bGH poly(A) signal (fragment): bovine growth hormone polyadenylation signal
   7221..7809    +  rep_origin     ori: high-copy-number ColE1/pMB1/pBR322/pUC origin of replication
>Addgene plasmid #116865 | mCherry-FKBP-INPP4BC842A | depositor full sequence | sequence record 219821 | mCherry-FKBP-INPP4BC842A sequence 7923 bps
TAGTTATTAATAGTAATCAATTACGGGGTCATTAGTTCATAGCCCATATATGGAGTTCCGCGTTACATAA
CTTACGGTAAATGGCCCGCCTGGCTGACCGCCCAACGACCCCCGCCCATTGACGTCAATAATGACGTATG
TTCCCATAGTAACGCCAATAGGGACTTTCCATTGACGTCAATGGGTGGAGTATTTACGGTAAACTGCCCA
CTTGGCAGTACATCAAGTGTATCATATGCCAAGTACGCCCCCTATTGACGTCAATGACGGTAAATGGCCC
GCCTGGCATTATGCCCAGTACATGACCTTATGGGACTTTCCTACTTGGCAGTACATCTACGTATTAGTCA
TCGCTATTACCATGGTGATGCGGTTTTGGCAGTACATCAATGGGCGTGGATAGCGGTTTGACTCACGGGG
ATTTCCAAGTCTCCACCCCATTGACGTCAATGGGAGTTTGTTTTGGCACCAAAATCAACGGGACTTTCCA
AAATGTCGTAACAACTCCGCCCCATTGACGCAAATGGGCGGTAGGCGTGTACGGTGGGAGGTCTATATAA
GCAGAGCTGGTTTAGTGAACCGTCAGATCCGCTAGCGCTACCGGTCGCCACCATGGTGAGCAAGGGCGAG
GAGGATAACATGGCCATCATCAAGGAGTTCATGCGCTTCAAGGTGCACATGGAGGGCTCCGTGAACGGCC
ACGAGTTCGAGATCGAGGGCGAGGGCGAGGGCCGCCCCTACGAGGGCACCCAGACCGCCAAGCTGAAGGT
GACCAAGGGTGGCCCCCTGCCCTTCGCCTGGGACATCCTGTCCCCTCAGTTCATGTACGGCTCCAAGGCC
TACGTGAAGCACCCCGCCGACATCCCCGACTACTTGAAGCTGTCCTTCCCCGAGGGCTTCAAGTGGGAGC
GCGTGATGAACTTCGAGGACGGCGGCGTGGTGACCGTGACCCAGGACTCCTCCCTGCAGGACGGCGAGTT
CATCTACAAGGTGAAGCTGCGCGGCACCAACTTCCCCTCCGACGGCCCCGTAATGCAGAAGAAGACCATG
GGCTGGGAGGCCTCCTCCGAGCGGATGTACCCCGAGGACGGCGCCCTGAAGGGCGAGATCAAGCAGAGGC
TGAAGCTGAAGGACGGCGGCCACTACGACGCTGAGGTCAAGACCACCTACAAGGCCAAGAAGCCCGTGCA
GCTGCCCGGCGCCTACAACGTCAACATCAAGTTGGACATCACCTCCCACAACGAGGACTACACCATCGTG
GAACAGTACGAACGCGCCGAGGGCCGCCACTCCACCGGCGGCATGGACGAGCTGTACAAGTCCGGACTCA
GATCTCGAAGCGCGGCCGCGGGAGCAGGAGGAGCAGCTCGAGCGGCGCTGGGAGTGCAGGTGGAAACCAT
CTCCCCAGGAGACGGGCGCACCTTCCCCAAGCGCGGCCAGACCTGCGTGGTGCACTACACCGGGATGCTT
GAAGATGGAAAGAAATTTGATTCCTCCCGGGACAGAAACAAGCCCTTTAAGTTTATGCTAGGCAAGCAGG
AGGTGATCCGAGGCTGGGAAGAAGGGGTTGCCCAGATGAGTGTGGGTCAGAGAGCCAAACTGACTATATC
TCCAGATTATGCCTATGGTGCCACTGGGCACCCAGGCATCATCCCACCACATGCCACTCTCGTCTTCGAT
GTGGAGCTTCTAAAACTGGAAAGTGCTGGTGGTAGTGCTGGTGGTAGTGCTGGTGGTAGTGCTGGTGGTA
GTGCTGGTGGTCCGCGAGCTCAAGCTTCGAATTCTATGGAAATTAAAGAGGAAGGGGCATCAGAAGAAGG
GCAGCACTTTCTTCCTACAGCCCAGGCCAATGATCCCGGGGACTGTCAGTTCACAAGTATCCAGAAGACT
CCAAATGAACCGCAGTTGGAATTCATCCTTGCATGCAAGGATCTCGTGGCTCCTGTCCGTGATCGTAAAC
TGAATACACTGGTGCAGATCTCCGTAATCCACCCCGTGGAGCAGAGTCTGACAAGATACTCCAGCACCGA
AATTGTGGAGGGAACAAGGGACCCACTGTTTTTGACTGGTGTCACATTCCCATCTGAGTATCCCATCTAT
GAGGAGACCAAAATAAAACTAACAGTCTATGATGTCAAGGATAAGTCTCATGACACCGTTCGAACCAGTG
TCCTACCAGAACATAAGGATCCCCCGCCAGAAGTTGGGCGAAGTTTCTTGGGCTATGCCAGTTTTAAAGT
GGGAGAGCTGCTGAAGTCAAAGGAGCAATTGCTGGTCCTGAGCCTGAGAACTTCAGATGGTGGCAAAGTG
GTTGGCACCATAGAAGTCAGTGTCGTGAAGATGGGGGAGATTGAGGATGGGGAAGCCGACCACATCACCA
CAGATGTACAGGGACAAAAGTGTGCCCTGGTATGTGAATGTACAGCCCCGGAAAGTGTGAGCGGAAAAGA
TAACTTACCTTTTTTGAATTCAGTGTTAAAGAACCCAGTATGTAAATTATATAGATTTCCCACATCTGAC
AATAAGTGGATGCGAATTCGAGAGCAGATGTCAGAGAGCATTCTTTCCTTTCATATTCCTAAGGAATTGA
TTTCCCTTCACATTAAAGAAGATTTGTGCAGAAACCAGGAGATAAAAGAACTTGGTGAGCTTTCTCCACA
TTGGGACAATCTGCGAAAAAATGTCCTTACTCACTGTGATCAAATGGTGAATATGTACCAAGACATTCTG
ACAGAACTTAGCAAGGAAACAGGGTCCTCTTTCAAATCAAGCAGCAGCAAAGGAGAGAAAACATTAGAAT
TTGTTCCAATAAATCTACATCTGCAAAGAATGCAGGTACACAGCCCTCACTTGAAAGATGCTCTCTACGA
TGTCATCACTGTGGGAGCCCCAGCTGCCCATTTTCAGGGATTTAAGAATGGTGGTCTTCGGAAGCTACTC
CATAGATTTGAAACAGAAAGAAGAAATACCGGATACCAGTTTATTTACTATTCACCTGAAAACACAGCCA
AAGCAAAGGAAGTTCTCAGCAACATCAATCAACTACAACCTCTTATAGCAACCCATGCAGACCTACTGCT
TAATTCTGCAAGCCAGCATTCTCCAGACAGCTTGAAGAATTCTTTAAAGATGCTTTCAGAAAAAACAGAG
CTTTTTGTACATGCCTTCAAGGATCAACTTGTCAGGAGTGCTCTTTTAGCACTCTACACTGCAAGGCCAG
GAGGCATTCTTAAGAAGCCACCCTCTCCTAAGAGCAGCACAGAGGAGAGCAGTCCCCAAGACCAACCCCC
AGTGATGAGAGGGCAGGACTCCATACCACATCATTCAGACTATGATGAGGAAGAGTGGGACAGGGTGTGG
GCCAATGTGGGGAAGAGCCTGAACTGCATTATTGCTATGGTGGACAAACTGATTGAAAGAGATGGTGGCA
GTGAAGGCAGTGGCGGCAACAATGATGGAGAAAAGGAACCTTCATTAACAGATGCCATTCCCTCTCACCC
AAGAGAGGACTGGTATGAACAGTTGTATCCCCTCATCCTTACCCTGAAGGACTGCATGGGAGAAGTGGTG
AACCGAGCCAAGCAGTCCCTGACATTTGTGCTCCTTCAGGAACTTGCGTACAGCTTGCCCCAGTGTCTGA
TGCTGACGCTAAGAAGAGACATCGTCTTCAGCCAAGCACTTGCTGGATTGGTTTGTGGTTTTATCATCAA
ATTACAGACAAGTCTGTATGACCCAGGCTTCCTACAGCAGCTTCACACAGTGGGGTTGATAGTACAATAT
GAAGGACTGCTAAGTACATACAGCGATGAAATTGGAATGCTAGAGGACATGGCCGTTGGCATTTCCGATT
TAAAGAAAGTTGCATTTAAAATAATTGAAGCCAAATCCAATGATGTGTTGCCAGTTATAACAGGAAGACG
AGAACATTACGTGGTAGAGGTCAAGCTTCCAGCCAGAATGTTTGAGTCACTACCTCTACAGATTAAAGAA
GGACAGTTGCTTCATGTGTATCCAGTACTTTTTAATGTTGGAATCAATGAACAGCAAACTCTGGCTGAAA
GGTTTGGAGATGTCTCTTTGCAAGAAAGTATTAATCAGGAAAACTTCGAACTTCTACAAGAATATTACAA
GATATTTATGGAAAAGATGCCTCCTGATTATATTTCACATTTTCAGGAACAAAATGATTTAAAAGCATTG
CTAGAAAATCTCCTTCAAAATATCCAATCCAAAAAAAGAAAGAATGTAGAAATTATGTGGCTGGCTGCAA
CGATTTGCCGCAAACTGAATGGTATTCGTTTCACCTGTGCTAAAAGTGCCAAAGACAGGACATCGATGTC
AGTGACACTTGAACAATGCTCAATCTTGAGAGATGAGCACCAGTTACACAAGGACTTCTTTATCCGAGCG
CTGGATTGCATGAGAAGAGAAGGATGCCGCATAGAGAATGTACTGAAGAATATCAAATGCAGAAAGTATG
CTTTCAACATGCTACAGCTGATGGCTTTCCCCAAGTACTACAGACCTCCAGAGGGGACTTATGGAAAAGC
TGACACCGCAGTCGACGGTACCGCGGGCCCGGGATCCACCGGATCTAGATAACTGATCATAATCAGCCAT
ACCACATTTGTAGAGGTTTTACTTGCTTTAAAAAACCTCCCACACCTCCCCCTGAACCTGAAACATAAAA
TGAATGCAATTGTTGTTGTTAACTTGTTTATTGCAGCTTATAATGGTTACAAATAAAGCAATAGCATCAC
AAATTTCACAAATAAAGCATTTTTTTCACTGCATTCTAGTTGTGGTTTGTCCAAACTCATCAATGTATCT
TAACGCGTAAATTGTAAGCGTTAATATTTTGTTAAAATTCGCGTTAAATTTTTGTTAAATCAGCTCATTT
TTTAACCAATAGGCCGAAATCGGCAAAATCCCTTATAAATCAAAAGAATAGACCGAGATAGGGT
[37 nt withheld, positions 4965-5001]
AAAGAACGTGGACTCCAACGTCAAAGG
[49 nt withheld, positions 5029-5077]
T
[91 nt withheld, positions 5079-5169]
G
[124 nt withheld, positions 5171-5294]
CAGGTGGCACTTTTCGGGGAAATGTGCGCGGAACCCCTATTTGTTTATTTTTCTAAATACATTCAAATAT
GTATCCGCTCATGAGACAATAACCCTGATAAATGCTTCAATAATATTGAAAAAGGAAGAGTCCTGAGGCG
GAAAGAACCAGCTGTGGAATGTGTGTCAGTTAGGGTGTGGAAAGTCCCCAGGCTCCCCAGCAGGCAGAAG
TATGCAAAGCATGCATCTCAATTAGTCAGCAACCAGGTGTGGAAAGTCCCCAGGCTCCCCAGCAGGCAGA
AGTATGCAAAGCATGCATCTCAATTAGTCAGCAACCATAGTCCCGCCCCTAACTCCGCCCATCCCGCCCC
TAACTCCGCCCAGTTCCGCCCATTCTCCGCCCCATGGCTGACTAATTTTTTTTATTTATGCAGAGGCCGA
GGCCGCCTCGGCCTCTGAGCTATTCCAGAAGTAGTGAGGAGGCTTTTTTGGAGGCCTAGGCTTTTGCAAA
GATCGATCAAGAGACAGGATGAGGATCGTTTCGCATGATTGAACAAGATGGATTGCACGCAGGTTCTCCG
GCCGCTTGGGTGGAGAGGCTATTCGGCTATGACTGGGCACAACAGACAATCGGCTGCTCTGATGCCGCCG
TGTTCCGGCTGTCAGCGCAGGGGCGCCCGGTTCTTTTTGTCAAGACCGACCTGTCCGGTGCCCTGAATGA
ACTGCAAGACGAGGCAGCGCGGCTATCGTGGCTGGCCACGACGGGCGTTCCTTGCGCAGCTGTGCTCGAC
GTTGTCACTGAAGCGGGAAGGGACTGGCTGCTATTGGGCGAAGTGCCGGGGCAGGATCTCCTGTCATCTC
ACCTTGCTCCTGCCGAGAAAGTATCCATCATGGCTGATGCAATGCGGCGGCTGCATACGCTTGATCCGGC
TACCTGCCCATTCGACCACCAAGCGAAACATCGCATCGAGCGAGCACGTACTCGGATGGAAGCCGGTCTT
GTCGATCAGGATGATCTGGACGAAGAGCATCAGGGGCTCGCGCCAGCCGAACTGTTCGCCAGGCTCAAGG
CGAGCATGCCCGACGGCGAGGATCTCGTCGTGACCCATGGCGATGCCTGCTTGCCGAATATCATGGTGGA
AAATGGCCGCTTTTCTGGATTCATCGACTGTGGCCGGCTGGGTGTGGCGGACCGCTATCAGGACATAGCG
TTGGCTACCCGTGATATTGCTGAAGAGCTTGGCGGCGAATGGGCTGACCGCTTCCTCGTGCTTTACGGTA
TCGCCGCTCCCGATTCGCAGCGCATCGCCTTCTATCGCCTTCTTGACGAGTTCTTCTGAGCGGGACTCTG
GGGTTCGAAATGACCGACCAAGCGACGCCCAACCTGCCATCACGAGATTTCGATTCCACCGCCGCCTTCT
ATGAAAGGTTGGGCTTCGGAATCGTTTTCCGGGACGCCGGCTGGATGATCCTCCAGCGCGGGGATCTCAT
GCTGGAGTTCTTCGCCCACCCTAGGGGGAGGCTAACTGAAACACGGAAGGAGACAATACCGGAAGGAACC
CGCGCTATGACGGCAATAAAAAGACAGAATAAAACGCACGGTGTTGGGTCGTTTGTTCATAAACGCGGGG
TTCGGTCCCAGGGCTGGCACTCTGTCGATACCCCACCGAGACCCCATTGGGGCCAATACGCCCGCGTTTC
TTCCTTTTCCCCACCCCACCCCCCAAGTTCGGGTGAAGGCCCAGGGCTCGCAGCCAACGTCGGGGCGGCA
GGCCCTGCCATAGCCTCAGGTTACTCATATATACTTTAGATTGATTTAAAACTTCATTTTTAATTTAAAA
GGATCTAGGTGAAGATCCTTTTTGATAATCTCATGACCAAAATCCCTTAACGTGAGTTTTCGTTCCACTG
AGCGTCAGACCCCGTAGAAAAGATCAAAGGATCTTCTTGAGATCCTTTTTTTCTGCGCGTAATCTGCTGC
TTGCAAACAAAAAAACCACCGCTACCAGCGGTGGTTTGTTTGCCGGATCAAGAGCTACCAACTCTTTTTC
CGAAGGTAACTGGCTTCAGCAGAGCGCAGATACCAAATACTGTCCTTCTAGTGTAGCCGTAGTTAGGCCA
CCACTTCAAGAACTCTGTAGCACCGCCTACATACCTCGCTCTGCTAATCCTGTTACCAGTGGCTGCTGCC
AGTGGCGATAAGTCGTGTCTTACCGGGTTGGACTCAAGACGATAGTTACCGGATAAGGCGCAGCGGTCGG
GCTGAACGGGGGGTTCGTGCACACAGCCCAGCTTGGAGCGAACGACCTACACCGAACTGAGATACCTACA
GCGTGAGCTATGAGAAAGCGCCACGCTTCCCGAAGGGAGAAAGGCGGACAGGTATCCGGTAAGCGGCAGG
GTCGGAACAGGAGAGCGCACGAGGGAGCTTCCAGGGGGAAACGCCTGGTATCTTTATAGTCCTGTCGGGT
TTCGCCACCTCTGACTTGAGCGTCGATTTTTGTGATGCTCGTCAGGGGGGCGGAGCCTATGGAAAAACGC
CAGCAACGCGGCCTTTTTACGGTTCCTGGCCTTTTGCTGGCCTTTTGCTCACATGTTCTTTCCTGCGTTA
TCCCCTGATTCTGTGGATAACCGTATTACCGCCATGCAT
