Features (pLannotate 1.2.2; 19 found; start..end, strand, type, name):
      1..304     +  enhancer       CMV enhancer: human cytomegalovirus immediate early enhancer
    305..508     +  promoter       CMV promoter: human cytomegalovirus (CMV) immediate early promoter
    553..1260    +  CDS            mCherry: mCherry is a basic (constitutively fluorescent) red fluorescent protein published in 2004, derived from Discosoma sp.. It is reported to be a very rapidly-maturing monomer with low acid sensitivity.
   1261..1278    +  misc_feature   MCS (fragment): multiple cloning site
   1319..1641    +  CDS            FKBP (fragment): human FK506-binding protein FKBP12
   1705..1725    +  misc_feature   MCS (fragment): multiple cloning site
   1726..4497    +  CDS            INPP4B: INP4B_HUMAN - Experimental evidence at protein level: Swiss-Prot protein existence level 1. Catalyzes the hydrolysis of the 4-position phosphate of phosphatidylinositol 3,4-bisphosphate, inositol 1,3,4-trisphosphate and inositol 3,4-trisphosphate (PubMed:24070612, PubMed:24591580). Plays a role in the late stages of macropinocytosis by dephosphorylating phosphatidylinositol 3,4-bisphosphate in membrane ruffles (PubMed:24591580). The lipid phosphatase activity is critical for tumor suppressor function. Antagonizes the PI3K-AKT/PKB signaling pathway by dephosphorylating phosphoinositides and the
   4498..4527    +  misc_feature   MCS (fragment): multiple cloning site
   4544..4628    +  CDS            large T antigen (fragment): large T antigen from SV40 (simian virus 40)
   4651..4772    +  polyA_signal   SV40 poly(A) signal: SV40 polyadenylation signal
   4806..5234    -  rep_origin     f1 ori (sequence partly withheld): f1 bacteriophage origin of replication; arrow indicates direction of (+) strand synthesis
   5261..5365    +  promoter       AmpR promoter: bla
   5367..5724    +  promoter       SV40 promoter: SV40 enhancer and early promoter
   5759..6553    +  CDS            NeoR/KanR: aminoglycoside phosphotransferase from Tn5; aph(3')-II (or nptII); confers resistance to neomycin, kanamycin, and G418 (Geneticin®)
   6574..6726    +  CDS            ble (fragment): BLE_KLEPN - Experimental evidence at protein level: Swiss-Prot protein existence level 1. Binding protein with a strong affinity to the bleomycin family of antibiotics. Binds to CL990; an antimitotic-antibiotic compound. From Klebsiella pneumoniae.
   6785..6832    +  polyA_signal   HSV TK poly(A) signal: herpes simplex virus thymidine kinase polyadenylation signal (Cole and Stacy, 1985)
   6923..6939    -  polyA_signal   bGH poly(A) signal (fragment): bovine growth hormone polyadenylation signal
   7161..7749    +  rep_origin     ori: high-copy-number ColE1/pMB1/pBR322/pUC origin of replication
   7864..7923    +  enhancer       CMV enhancer (fragment): human cytomegalovirus immediate early enhancer
>Addgene plasmid #116865 | mCherry-FKBP-INPP4BC842A | addgene full sequence | sequence record 224776 | Addgene NGS Result
CGTTACATAACTTACGGTAAATGGCCCGCCTGGCTGACCGCCCAACGACCCCCGCCCATTGACGTCAATA
ATGACGTATGTTCCCATAGTAACGCCAATAGGGACTTTCCATTGACGTCAATGGGTGGAGTATTTACGGT
AAACTGCCCACTTGGCAGTACATCAAGTGTATCATATGCCAAGTACGCCCCCTATTGACGTCAATGACGG
TAAATGGCCCGCCTGGCATTATGCCCAGTACATGACCTTATGGGACTTTCCTACTTGGCAGTACATCTAC
GTATTAGTCATCGCTATTACCATGGTGATGCGGTTTTGGCAGTACATCAATGGGCGTGGATAGCGGTTTG
ACTCACGGGGATTTCCAAGTCTCCACCCCATTGACGTCAATGGGAGTTTGTTTTGGCACCAAAATCAACG
GGACTTTCCAAAATGTCGTAACAACTCCGCCCCATTGACGCAAATGGGCGGTAGGCGTGTACGGTGGGAG
GTCTATATAAGCAGAGCTGGTTTAGTGAACCGTCAGATCCGCTAGCGCTACCGGTCGCCACCATGGTGAG
CAAGGGCGAGGAGGATAACATGGCCATCATCAAGGAGTTCATGCGCTTCAAGGTGCACATGGAGGGCTCC
GTGAACGGCCACGAGTTCGAGATCGAGGGCGAGGGCGAGGGCCGCCCCTACGAGGGCACCCAGACCGCCA
AGCTGAAGGTGACCAAGGGTGGCCCCCTGCCCTTCGCCTGGGACATCCTGTCCCCTCAGTTCATGTACGG
CTCCAAGGCCTACGTGAAGCACCCCGCCGACATCCCCGACTACTTGAAGCTGTCCTTCCCCGAGGGCTTC
AAGTGGGAGCGCGTGATGAACTTCGAGGACGGCGGCGTGGTGACCGTGACCCAGGACTCCTCCCTGCAGG
ACGGCGAGTTCATCTACAAGGTGAAGCTGCGCGGCACCAACTTCCCCTCCGACGGCCCCGTAATGCAGAA
GAAGACCATGGGCTGGGAGGCCTCCTCCGAGCGGATGTACCCCGAGGACGGCGCCCTGAAGGGCGAGATC
AAGCAGAGGCTGAAGCTGAAGGACGGCGGCCACTACGACGCTGAGGTCAAGACCACCTACAAGGCCAAGA
AGCCCGTGCAGCTGCCCGGCGCCTACAACGTCAACATCAAGTTGGACATCACCTCCCACAACGAGGACTA
CACCATCGTGGAACAGTACGAACGCGCCGAGGGCCGCCACTCCACCGGCGGCATGGACGAGCTGTACAAG
TCCGGACTCAGATCTCGAAGCGCGGCCGCGGGAGCAGGAGGAGCAGCTCGAGCGGCGCTGGGAGTGCAGG
TGGAAACCATCTCCCCAGGAGACGGGCGCACCTTCCCCAAGCGCGGCCAGACCTGCGTGGTGCACTACAC
CGGGATGCTTGAAGATGGAAAGAAATTTGATTCCTCCCGGGACAGAAACAAGCCCTTTAAGTTTATGCTA
GGCAAGCAGGAGGTGATCCGAGGCTGGGAAGAAGGGGTTGCCCAGATGAGTGTGGGTCAGAGAGCCAAAC
TGACTATATCTCCAGATTATGCCTATGGTGCCACTGGGCACCCAGGCATCATCCCACCACATGCCACTCT
CGTCTTCGATGTGGAGCTTCTAAAACTGGAAAGTGCTGGTGGTAGTGCTGGTGGTAGTGCTGGTGGTAGT
GCTGGTGGTAGTGCTGGTGGTCCGCGAGCTCAAGCTTCGAATTCTATGGAAATTAAAGAGGAAGGGGCAT
CAGAAGAAGGGCAGCACTTTCTTCCTACAGCCCAGGCCAATGATCCCGGGGACTGTCAGTTCACAAGTAT
CCAGAAGACTCCAAATGAACCGCAGTTGGAATTCATCCTTGCATGCAAGGATCTCGTGGCTCCTGTCCGT
GATCGTAAACTGAATACACTGGTGCAGATCTCCGTAATCCACCCCGTGGAGCAGAGTCTGACAAGATACT
CCAGCACCGAAATTGTGGAGGGAACAAGGGACCCACTGTTTTTGACTGGTGTCACATTCCCATCTGAGTA
TCCCATCTATGAGGAGACCAAAATAAAACTAACAGTCTATGATGTCAAGGATAAGTCTCATGACACCGTT
CGAACCAGTGTCCTACCAGAACATAAGGATCCCCCGCCAGAAGTTGGGCGAAGTTTCTTGGGCTATGCCA
GTTTTAAAGTGGGAGAGCTGCTGAAGTCAAAGGAGCAATTGCTGGTCCTGAGCCTGAGAACTTCAGATGG
TGGCAAAGTGGTTGGCACCATAGAAGTCAGTGTCGTGAAGATGGGGGAGATTGAGGATGGGGAAGCCGAC
CACATCACCACAGATGTACAGGGACAAAAGTGTGCCCTGGTATGTGAATGTACAGCCCCGGAAAGTGTGA
GCGGAAAAGATAACTTACCTTTTTTGAATTCAGTGTTAAAGAACCCAGTATGTAAATTATATAGATTTCC
CACATCTGACAATAAGTGGATGCGAATTCGAGAGCAGATGTCAGAGAGCATTCTTTCCTTTCATATTCCT
AAGGAATTGATTTCCCTTCACATTAAAGAAGATTTGTGCAGAAACCAGGAGATAAAAGAACTTGGTGAGC
TTTCTCCACATTGGGACAATCTGCGAAAAAATGTCCTTACTCACTGTGATCAAATGGTGAATATGTACCA
AGACATTCTGACAGAACTTAGCAAGGAAACAGGGTCCTCTTTCAAATCAAGCAGCAGCAAAGGAGAGAAA
ACATTAGAATTTGTTCCAATAAATCTACATCTGCAAAGAATGCAGGTACACAGCCCTCACTTGAAAGATG
CTCTCTACGATGTCATCACTGTGGGAGCCCCAGCTGCCCATTTTCAGGGATTTAAGAATGGTGGTCTTCG
GAAGCTACTCCATAGATTTGAAACAGAAAGAAGAAATACCGGATACCAGTTTATTTACTATTCACCTGAA
AACACAGCCAAAGCAAAGGAAGTTCTCAGCAACATCAATCAACTACAACCTCTTATAGCAACCCATGCAG
ACCTACTGCTTAATTCTGCAAGCCAGCATTCTCCAGACAGCTTGAAGAATTCTTTAAAGATGCTTTCAGA
AAAAACAGAGCTTTTTGTACATGCCTTCAAGGATCAACTTGTCAGGAGTGCTCTTTTAGCACTCTACACT
GCAAGGCCAGGAGGCATTCTTAAGAAGCCACCCTCTCCTAAGAGCAGCACAGAGGAGAGCAGTCCCCAAG
ACCAACCCCCAGTGATGAGAGGGCAGGACTCCATACCACATCATTCAGACTATGATGAGGAAGAGTGGGA
CAGGGTGTGGGCCAATGTGGGGAAGAGCCTGAACTGCATTATTGCTATGGTGGACAAACTGATTGAAAGA
GATGGTGGCAGTGAAGGCAGTGGCGGCAACAATGATGGAGAAAAGGAACCTTCATTAACAGATGCCATTC
CCTCTCACCCAAGAGAGGACTGGTATGAACAGTTGTATCCCCTCATCCTTACCCTGAAGGACTGCATGGG
AGAAGTGGTGAACCGAGCCAAGCAGTCCCTGACATTTGTGCTCCTTCAGGAACTTGCGTACAGCTTGCCC
CAGTGTCTGATGCTGACGCTAAGAAGAGACATCGTCTTCAGCCAAGCACTTGCTGGATTGGTTTGTGGTT
TTATCATCAAATTACAGACAAGTCTGTATGACCCAGGCTTCCTACAGCAGCTTCACACAGTGGGGTTGAT
AGTACAATATGAAGGACTGCTAAGTACATACAGCGATGAAATTGGAATGCTAGAGGACATGGCCGTTGGC
ATTTCCGATTTAAAGAAAGTTGCATTTAAAATAATTGAAGCCAAATCCAATGATGTGTTGCCAGTTATAA
CAGGAAGACGAGAACATTACGTGGTAGAGGTCAAGCTTCCAGCCAGAATGTTTGAGTCACTACCTCTACA
GATTAAAGAAGGACAGTTGCTTCATGTGTATCCAGTACTTTTTAATGTTGGAATCAATGAACAGCAAACT
CTGGCTGAAAGGTTTGGAGATGTCTCTTTGCAAGAAAGTATTAATCAGGAAAACTTCGAACTTCTACAAG
AATATTACAAGATATTTATGGAAAAGATGCCTCCTGATTATATTTCACATTTTCAGGAACAAAATGATTT
AAAAGCATTGCTAGAAAATCTCCTTCAAAATATCCAATCCAAAAAAAGAAAGAATGTAGAAATTATGTGG
CTGGCTGCAACGATTTGCCGCAAACTGAATGGTATTCGTTTCACCTGTGCTAAAAGTGCCAAAGACAGGA
CATCGATGTCAGTGACACTTGAACAATGCTCAATCTTGAGAGATGAGCACCAGTTACACAAGGACTTCTT
TATCCGAGCGCTGGATTGCATGAGAAGAGAAGGATGCCGCATAGAGAATGTACTGAAGAATATCAAATGC
AGAAAGTATGCTTTCAACATGCTACAGCTGATGGCTTTCCCCAAGTACTACAGACCTCCAGAGGGGACTT
ATGGAAAAGCTGACACCGCAGTCGACGGTACCGCGGGCCCGGGATCCACCGGATCTAGATAACTGATCAT
AATCAGCCATACCACATTTGTAGAGGTTTTACTTGCTTTAAAAAACCTCCCACACCTCCCCCTGAACCTG
AAACATAAAATGAATGCAATTGTTGTTGTTAACTTGTTTATTGCAGCTTATAATGGTTACAAATAAAGCA
ATAGCATCACAAATTTCACAAATAAAGCATTTTTTTCACTGCATTCTAGTTGTGGTTTGTCCAAACTCAT
CAATGTATCTTAACGCGTAAATTGTAAGCGTTAATATTTTGTTAAAATTCGCGTTAAATTTTTGTTAAAT
CAGCTCATTTTTTAACCAATAGGCCGAAATCGGCAAAATCCCTTATAAATCAAAAGAATAGACCGAGATA
GGGT
[37 nt withheld, positions 4905-4941]
AAAGAACGTGGACTCCAACGTCAAAGG
[49 nt withheld, positions 4969-5017]
T
[91 nt withheld, positions 5019-5109]
G
[124 nt withheld, positions 5111-5234]
CAGGTGGCACTTTTCGGGGAAATGTGCGCGGAACCCCTATTTGTTTATTTTTCTAAATACATTCAAATAT
GTATCCGCTCATGAGACAATAACCCTGATAAATGCTTCAATAATATTGAAAAAGGAAGAGTCCTGAGGCG
GAAAGAACCAGCTGTGGAATGTGTGTCAGTTAGGGTGTGGAAAGTCCCCAGGCTCCCCAGCAGGCAGAAG
TATGCAAAGCATGCATCTCAATTAGTCAGCAACCAGGTGTGGAAAGTCCCCAGGCTCCCCAGCAGGCAGA
AGTATGCAAAGCATGCATCTCAATTAGTCAGCAACCATAGTCCCGCCCCTAACTCCGCCCATCCCGCCCC
TAACTCCGCCCAGTTCCGCCCATTCTCCGCCCCATGGCTGACTAATTTTTTTTATTTATGCAGAGGCCGA
GGCCGCCTCGGCCTCTGAGCTATTCCAGAAGTAGTGAGGAGGCTTTTTTGGAGGCCTAGGCTTTTGCAAA
GATCGATCAAGAGACAGGATGAGGATCGTTTCGCATGATTGAACAAGATGGATTGCACGCAGGTTCTCCG
GCCGCTTGGGTGGAGAGGCTATTCGGCTATGACTGGGCACAACAGACAATCGGCTGCTCTGATGCCGCCG
TGTTCCGGCTGTCAGCGCAGGGGCGCCCGGTTCTTTTTGTCAAGACCGACCTGTCCGGTGCCCTGAATGA
ACTGCAAGACGAGGCAGCGCGGCTATCGTGGCTGGCCACGACGGGCGTTCCTTGCGCAGCTGTGCTCGAC
GTTGTCACTGAAGCGGGAAGGGACTGGCTGCTATTGGGCGAAGTGCCGGGGCAGGATCTCCTGTCATCTC
ACCTTGCTCCTGCCGAGAAAGTATCCATCATGGCTGATGCAATGCGGCGGCTGCATACGCTTGATCCGGC
TACCTGCCCATTCGACCACCAAGCGAAACATCGCATCGAGCGAGCACGTACTCGGATGGAAGCCGGTCTT
GTCGATCAGGATGATCTGGACGAAGAGCATCAGGGGCTCGCGCCAGCCGAACTGTTCGCCAGGCTCAAGG
CGAGCATGCCCGACGGCGAGGATCTCGTCGTGACCCATGGCGATGCCTGCTTGCCGAATATCATGGTGGA
AAATGGCCGCTTTTCTGGATTCATCGACTGTGGCCGGCTGGGTGTGGCGGACCGCTATCAGGACATAGCG
TTGGCTACCCGTGATATTGCTGAAGAGCTTGGCGGCGAATGGGCTGACCGCTTCCTCGTGCTTTACGGTA
TCGCCGCTCCCGATTCGCAGCGCATCGCCTTCTATCGCCTTCTTGACGAGTTCTTCTGAGCGGGACTCTG
GGGTTCGAAATGACCGACCAAGCGACGCCCAACCTGCCATCACGAGATTTCGATTCCACCGCCGCCTTCT
ATGAAAGGTTGGGCTTCGGAATCGTTTTCCGGGACGCCGGCTGGATGATCCTCCAGCGCGGGGATCTCAT
GCTGGAGTTCTTCGCCCACCCTAGGGGGAGGCTAACTGAAACACGGAAGGAGACAATACCGGAAGGAACC
CGCGCTATGACGGCAATAAAAAGACAGAATAAAACGCACGGTGTTGGGTCGTTTGTTCATAAACGCGGGG
TTCGGTCCCAGGGCTGGCACTCTGTCGATACCCCACCGAGACCCCATTGGGGCCAATACGCCCGCGTTTC
TTCCTTTTCCCCACCCCACCCCCCAAGTTCGGGTGAAGGCCCAGGGCTCGCAGCCAACGTCGGGGCGGCA
GGCCCTGCCATAGCCTCAGGTTACTCATATATACTTTAGATTGATTTAAAACTTCATTTTTAATTTAAAA
GGATCTAGGTGAAGATCCTTTTTGATAATCTCATGACCAAAATCCCTTAACGTGAGTTTTCGTTCCACTG
AGCGTCAGACCCCGTAGAAAAGATCAAAGGATCTTCTTGAGATCCTTTTTTTCTGCGCGTAATCTGCTGC
TTGCAAACAAAAAAACCACCGCTACCAGCGGTGGTTTGTTTGCCGGATCAAGAGCTACCAACTCTTTTTC
CGAAGGTAACTGGCTTCAGCAGAGCGCAGATACCAAATACTGTTCTTCTAGTGTAGCCGTAGTTAGGCCA
CCACTTCAAGAACTCTGTAGCACCGCCTACATACCTCGCTCTGCTAATCCTGTTACCAGTGGCTGCTGCC
AGTGGCGATAAGTCGTGTCTTACCGGGTTGGACTCAAGACGATAGTTACCGGATAAGGCGCAGCGGTCGG
GCTGAACGGGGGGTTCGTGCACACAGCCCAGCTTGGAGCGAACGACCTACACCGAACTGAGATACCTACA
GCGTGAGCTATGAGAAAGCGCCACGCTTCCCGAAGGGAGAAAGGCGGACAGGTATCCGGTAAGCGGCAGG
GTCGGAACAGGAGAGCGCACGAGGGAGCTTCCAGGGGGAAACGCCTGGTATCTTTATAGTCCTGTCGGGT
TTCGCCACCTCTGACTTGAGCGTCGATTTTTGTGATGCTCGTCAGGGGGGCGGAGCCTATGGAAAAACGC
CAGCAACGCGGCCTTTTTACGGTTCCTGGCCTTTTGCTGGCCTTTTGCTCACATGTTCTTTCCTGCGTTA
TCCCCTGATTCTGTGGATAACCGTATTACCGCCATGCATTAGTTATTAATAGTAATCAATTACGGGGTCA
TTAGTTCATAGCCCATATATGGAGTTCCG
